>Addgene plasmid #34635 | p2Lox | addgene partial sequence | sequence record 42547 | EGFP-C 5'-CATGGTCCTGCTGGAGTTCGTG-3'
TGTCAGTAATGAATTAATTAAGAATTCCTGCAGCCCGGGGGATCCACTAGTTCTAGAGCGGCCGCTTCGA
GCAGACATGATAAGATACATTGATGAGTTTGGACAAACCACAACTAGAATGCAGTGAAAAAAATGCTTTA
TTTGTGAAATTTGTGATGCTATTGCTTTATTTGTAACCATTATAAGCTGCAATAAACAAGTTAACAACAA
CAATTGCATTCATTTTATGTTTCAGGTTCAGGGGGAGATGTGGGAGGTTTTTTAAAGCAAGTAAAACCTC
TACAAATGTGGTAAAATCGCGATAAGGATCCGGGCTGGCGTAATAGCGAAGAGGCCCGCACCGATCGCCC
TTCCCAACAGTTGCGCAGCCTGAATGGCGAATGG
[124 nt withheld, positions 385-508]
C
[91 nt withheld, positions 510-600]
A
[49 nt withheld, positions 602-650]
CCTTTGACGTTGGAGTCCACGTTCTTT
[37 nt withheld, positions 678-714]
ACCCTATCTCGGTCTATTCTTTTGATTTATAAGGGATTTTGCCGATTTCGGCCTATTGGTTAAAAAATGA
GCTGATTTAACAAAAATTTAACGCGAATTTTAACAAAATATTAACGCTTACAATTTCCTGATGCGGTATT
TTCTCCTTACGCATCTGTGCGGTATTCACACCGCATATGGTGCACTCTCAGTAC
