>Addgene plasmid #34635 | p2Lox | addgene partial sequence | sequence record 43308 | EGFP-N 5'-CGTCGCCGTCCAGCTCGACCAG-3'
CCTCGCCCTTGCTCACCATGGTGGCGTTAATTAAGAATTCGATATCAAGCTTATCGATACCGTCGACCTC
GAGATAACTTCGTATAAAGTATCCTATACGAAGTTATCGATAACTTCGTATAATGTATGCTATACGAAGT
TATCGACACCATGGTGGCCTCCAGATCCTTCGAGATCTAGATGGATGCAGGTCGAAAGGCCCGGAGATGA
GGAAGAGGAGAACAGCGCGGCAGACGTGCGCTTTTGAAGCGTGCAGAATGCCGGGCCTCCGGAGGACCTT
CGGGCGCCCGCCCCGCCCCTGAGCCCGCCCCTGAGCCCGCCCCCGGACCCACCCCTTCCCAGCCTCTGAG
CCCAGAAAGCGAAGGAGCAAAGCTGCTATTGGCCGCTGCCCCAAAGGCCTACCCGCTTCCATTGCTCAGC
GGTGCTGTCCATCTGCACGAGACTAGTGAGACGTGCTACTTCCATTTGTCACGTCCTGCACGACGCGAGC
TGCGGGGCGGGGGGGAACTTCCTGACTAGGGGAGGAGTAGAAGGTGGCGCGAAGGGGCCACCAAAGAACG
GAGCCGGTTGGCGCCTACCGGTGGATGTGGAATGTGTGCGAGGCCAGAGGCCACTTGTGTAGCGCCAAGT
GCCCAGCGGGGCTGCTAAAGCGCATGCTCCAGACTGCCTTGGGAAAAGCGCCTCCCCTACCCGGTAGAAT
TTCGAGGTCGAGATCTGTCGAGCCATGTGAGCAAA
