[The description below was written by a language model from this plasmid's Addgene catalogue record.]
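Description:
p2Lox is an empty-backbone shuttle plasmid built on a custom backbone of about 2.7 kb, deposited as part of an inducible cassette exchange system for conditional gene expression in embryonic stem cells and primary cells. It is maintained in E. coli as a high-copy plasmid under ampicillin selection. The catalogue classifies it as a bacterial expression vector, but its listed components and associated publication point to a role as a donor for recombinase-mediated cassette exchange in mammalian cells rather than for protein production in bacteria.

The recorded features are a PGK promoter, an ATG start codon, two heterospecific Cre target sites (LoxP and Lox2272), EGFP, and a polyadenylation signal. LoxP and Lox2272 each recombine efficiently with an identical partner but not with each other, so a segment flanked by the pair can be swapped directionally by Cre into a genomic locus carrying the matching sites, without being excised again. In exchange systems of this kind, a promoter and start codon supplied by the incoming plasmid are commonly used to restore expression of an incomplete selection marker at the target locus, so that only correct integrants survive selection. The record does not spell out this arrangement for p2Lox, nor the order and orientation of its elements. EGFP is listed as the tag or fusion protein and appears to occupy the cargo position, presumably serving as a placeholder or control to be replaced by a gene of interest, though the record does not say so explicitly. No feature table is provided, so the replication origin and cloning sites cannot be described.
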