Addgene plasmid #34635: p2Lox
Purpose: (Empty Backbone)
Depositing lab: Michael Kyba. Depositing organization: University of Texas Southwestern Medical Center. Publication: Inducible cassette exchange: a rapid and efficient system enabling conditional gene expression in embryonic stem and primary cells. Iacovino M, Bosnakovski D, Fey H, Rux D, Bajwa G, Mahen E, Mitanoska A, Xu Z, Kyba M. Stem Cells. 2011 Oct;29(10):1580-8. 10.1002/stem.715 PubMed 22039605.
Backbone
  Vector backbone: Custom
  Backbone size (bp): 2660
  Modifications to backbone: Insert and Features: ATG, LoxP Lox2272, EGFP, polyA
  Vector type: Bacterial Expression
  Promoter: PGK promoter
  Tag / fusion protein: EGFP
Growth in bacteria
  Bacterial resistance: Ampicillin, 100 μg/mL
  Growth temperature: 37°C
  Growth strain: DH5alpha
  Copy number: High Copy
Terms and licenses: Academic/Nonprofit Terms; Industry Terms: Not Available to Industry
How to cite: p2Lox was a gift from Michael Kyba (Addgene plasmid # 34635 ; http://n2t.net/addgene:34635 ; RRID:Addgene_34635)
